Addgene plasmid #68809: pX330-sgRNA_Dicer_3
Purpose: specific sgRNA against mouse Dicer1 gene cloned in the pX330 backbone (Addgene Number 42230). Generation of Dicer1 knockout mESCs.
Depositing lab: Constance Ciaudo. Publication: Dicer, a new regulator of pluripotency exit and LINE-1 elements in mouse embryonic stem cells. Bodak M, Cirera-Salinas D, Yu J, Ngondo RP, Ciaudo C. FEBS Open Bio. 2017 Jan 11;7(2):204-220. doi: 10.1002/2211-5463.12174. eCollection 2017 Feb. FEB412174 PubMed 28174687.
Backbone
  Vector backbone: pX330-U6-Chimeric_BB-CBh-hSpCas9
  Backbone manufacturer: Addgene 42230
  Backbone size w/o insert (bp): 8506
  Total vector size (bp): 8509
  Vector type: Mammalian Expression, Bacterial Expression, Mouse Targeting, CRISPR
Growth in bacteria
  Bacterial resistance: Ampicillin, 100 μg/mL
  Growth temperature: 37°C
  Growth strain: DH5alpha
  Copy number: High Copy
Gene/Insert
  Gene/Insert name: sgRNA mouse Dicer1
  gRNA/shRNA sequence: mouse Dicer1
  Species: M. musculus (mouse)
  GenBank ID: 23405
Terms and licenses: Academic/Nonprofit Terms; Industry Terms: Not Available to Industry
How to cite: pX330-sgRNA_Dicer_3 was a gift from Constance Ciaudo (Addgene plasmid # 68809 ; http://n2t.net/addgene:68809 ; RRID:Addgene_68809)
