[The description below was written by a language model from this plasmid's Addgene catalogue record and pLannotate feature annotations shown in this document.]
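Description:
pX330-sgRNA_Dicer_3 is an all-in-one CRISPR/Cas9 plasmid for transient expression in mammalian cells. It was built by cloning a guide sequence against the mouse Dicer1 gene into the pX330-U6-Chimeric_BB-CBh-hSpCas9 backbone, giving a total size of about 8.5 kb. In bacteria it replicates from a high-copy ColE1/pUC-type origin and is selected with ampicillin through the β-lactamase gene and its own promoter. An M13/f1-type phage origin and small annotated fragments of pBR322 bom and rop are also present as backbone remnants. No mammalian selection marker or fluorescent reporter is annotated.

The plasmid carries two expression units. A human U6 RNA polymerase III promoter sits upstream of the Streptococcus pyogenes guide RNA scaffold. The short gap between them corresponds to the position where the Dicer1-specific spacer would sit, so a complete chimeric sgRNA is transcribed. The spacer itself is not annotated as a feature. A second, partial scaffold fragment annotated just downstream is typical of this backbone.

Next comes the CBh hybrid promoter, made up of a CMV enhancer, the chicken β-actin promoter and a hybrid CBA/MVM intron. It drives S. pyogenes Cas9, which the annotation tool splits into N- and C-terminal portions that are in fact contiguous. Cas9 is fused at its C terminus to a nucleoplasmin nuclear localization signal and is followed by a bovine growth hormone polyadenylation signal. A single AAV2 ITR element lies after the cassette, but one repeat alone does not make this a packaging vector.

According to the record, the plasmid was used to generate Dicer1 knockout mouse embryonic stem cells. The "_3" in its name suggests it is one of a set of guides against this gene.
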