Features (pLannotate 1.2.2; 18 found; start..end, strand, type, name):
     45..273     +  intron         hybrid intron: hybrid between chicken β-actin (CBA) and minute virus of mice (MMV) introns (Gray et al., 2011)
    411..2012    +  CDS            Cas9(N): N-terminal portion of Streptococcus pyogenes Cas9 (Zetsche et al., 2015)
   2013..4511    +  CDS            Cas9(C): C-terminal portion of Streptococcus pyogenes Cas9 (Zetsche et al., 2015)
   4512..4559    +  CDS            nucleoplasmin NLS: bipartite nuclear localization signal from nucleoplasmin
   4593..4704    +  polyA_signal   bGH poly(A) signal: bovine growth hormone polyadenylation signal
   4809..4949    +  repeat_region  AAV2 ITR: inverted terminal repeat of adeno-associated virus serotype 2 inverted
   4954..5005    -  misc_feature   bom (fragment): basis of mobility region from pBR322
   5024..5404    +  rep_origin     M13 ori (sequence partly withheld): M13 bacteriophage origin of replication; arrow indicates direction of (+) strand synthesis
   5480..5529    -  misc_feature   bom (fragment): basis of mobility region from pBR322
   5631..5666    -  CDS            rop (fragment): Rop protein, which maintains plasmids at low copy number; rop
   5761..5865    +  promoter       AmpR promoter: bla
   5866..6726    +  CDS            AmpR: β-lactamase; bla; confers resistance to ampicillin, carbenicillin, and related antibiotics
   6897..7485    +  rep_origin     ori: high-copy-number ColE1/pMB1/pBR322/pUC origin of replication
   7547..7787    +  promoter       U6 promoter: RNA polymerase III promoter for human U6 snRNA
   7817..7892    +  misc_RNA       gRNA scaffold: guide RNA scaffold for the Streptococcus pyogenes CRISPR/Cas9 system
   7899..7942    +  misc_RNA       gRNA scaffold (fragment): guide RNA scaffold for the Streptococcus pyogenes CRISPR/Cas9 system
   7989..8274    +  enhancer       CMV enhancer: human cytomegalovirus immediate early enhancer; contains an 18-bp deletion relative to the standard CMV enhancer
   8276..44      +  promoter       chicken β-actin promoter (across the origin): No description available
>Addgene plasmid #68809 | pX330-sgRNA_Dicer_3 | depositor full sequence | sequence record 120931 | pX330-sgRNA_Dicer_3 sequence 8509 bps
GGCGGCGGCGGCGGCCCTATAAAAAGCGAAGCGCGCGGCGGGCGGGAGTCGCTGCGACGCTGCCTTCGCC
CCGTGCCCCGCTCCGCCGCCGCCTCGCGCCGCCCGCCCCGGCTCTGACTGACCGCGTTACTCCCACAGGT
GAGCGGGCGGGACGGCCCTTCTCCTCCGGGCTGTAATTAGCTGAGCAAGAGGTAAGGGTTTAAGGGATGG
TTGGTTGGTGGGGTATTAATGTTTAATTACCTGGAGCACCTGCCTGAAATCACTTTTTTTCAGGTTGGAC
CGGTGCCACCATGGACTATAAGGACCACGACGGAGACTACAAGGATCATGATATTGATTACAAAGACGAT
GACGATAAGATGGCCCCAAAGAAGAAGCGGAAGGTCGGTATCCACGGAGTCCCAGCAGCCGACAAGAAGT
ACAGCATCGGCCTGGACATCGGCACCAACTCTGTGGGCTGGGCCGTGATCACCGACGAGTACAAGGTGCC
CAGCAAGAAATTCAAGGTGCTGGGCAACACCGACCGGCACAGCATCAAGAAGAACCTGATCGGAGCCCTG
CTGTTCGACAGCGGCGAAACAGCCGAGGCCACCCGGCTGAAGAGAACCGCCAGAAGAAGATACACCAGAC
GGAAGAACCGGATCTGCTATCTGCAAGAGATCTTCAGCAACGAGATGGCCAAGGTGGACGACAGCTTCTT
CCACAGACTGGAAGAGTCCTTCCTGGTGGAAGAGGATAAGAAGCACGAGCGGCACCCCATCTTCGGCAAC
ATCGTGGACGAGGTGGCCTACCACGAGAAGTACCCCACCATCTACCACCTGAGAAAGAAACTGGTGGACA
GCACCGACAAGGCCGACCTGCGGCTGATCTATCTGGCCCTGGCCCACATGATCAAGTTCCGGGGCCACTT
CCTGATCGAGGGCGACCTGAACCCCGACAACAGCGACGTGGACAAGCTGTTCATCCAGCTGGTGCAGACC
TACAACCAGCTGTTCGAGGAAAACCCCATCAACGCCAGCGGCGTGGACGCCAAGGCCATCCTGTCTGCCA
GACTGAGCAAGAGCAGACGGCTGGAAAATCTGATCGCCCAGCTGCCCGGCGAGAAGAAGAATGGCCTGTT
CGGAAACCTGATTGCCCTGAGCCTGGGCCTGACCCCCAACTTCAAGAGCAACTTCGACCTGGCCGAGGAT
GCCAAACTGCAGCTGAGCAAGGACACCTACGACGACGACCTGGACAACCTGCTGGCCCAGATCGGCGACC
AGTACGCCGACCTGTTTCTGGCCGCCAAGAACCTGTCCGACGCCATCCTGCTGAGCGACATCCTGAGAGT
GAACACCGAGATCACCAAGGCCCCCCTGAGCGCCTCTATGATCAAGAGATACGACGAGCACCACCAGGAC
CTGACCCTGCTGAAAGCTCTCGTGCGGCAGCAGCTGCCTGAGAAGTACAAAGAGATTTTCTTCGACCAGA
GCAAGAACGGCTACGCCGGCTACATTGACGGCGGAGCCAGCCAGGAAGAGTTCTACAAGTTCATCAAGCC
CATCCTGGAAAAGATGGACGGCACCGAGGAACTGCTCGTGAAGCTGAACAGAGAGGACCTGCTGCGGAAG
CAGCGGACCTTCGACAACGGCAGCATCCCCCACCAGATCCACCTGGGAGAGCTGCACGCCATTCTGCGGC
GGCAGGAAGATTTTTACCCATTCCTGAAGGACAACCGGGAAAAGATCGAGAAGATCCTGACCTTCCGCAT
CCCCTACTACGTGGGCCCTCTGGCCAGGGGAAACAGCAGATTCGCCTGGATGACCAGAAAGAGCGAGGAA
ACCATCACCCCCTGGAACTTCGAGGAAGTGGTGGACAAGGGCGCTTCCGCCCAGAGCTTCATCGAGCGGA
TGACCAACTTCGATAAGAACCTGCCCAACGAGAAGGTGCTGCCCAAGCACAGCCTGCTGTACGAGTACTT
CACCGTGTATAACGAGCTGACCAAAGTGAAATACGTGACCGAGGGAATGAGAAAGCCCGCCTTCCTGAGC
GGCGAGCAGAAAAAGGCCATCGTGGACCTGCTGTTCAAGACCAACCGGAAAGTGACCGTGAAGCAGCTGA
AAGAGGACTACTTCAAGAAAATCGAGTGCTTCGACTCCGTGGAAATCTCCGGCGTGGAAGATCGGTTCAA
CGCCTCCCTGGGCACATACCACGATCTGCTGAAAATTATCAAGGACAAGGACTTCCTGGACAATGAGGAA
AACGAGGACATTCTGGAAGATATCGTGCTGACCCTGACACTGTTTGAGGACAGAGAGATGATCGAGGAAC
GGCTGAAAACCTATGCCCACCTGTTCGACGACAAAGTGATGAAGCAGCTGAAGCGGCGGAGATACACCGG
CTGGGGCAGGCTGAGCCGGAAGCTGATCAACGGCATCCGGGACAAGCAGTCCGGCAAGACAATCCTGGAT
TTCCTGAAGTCCGACGGCTTCGCCAACAGAAACTTCATGCAGCTGATCCACGACGACAGCCTGACCTTTA
AAGAGGACATCCAGAAAGCCCAGGTGTCCGGCCAGGGCGATAGCCTGCACGAGCACATTGCCAATCTGGC
CGGCAGCCCCGCCATTAAGAAGGGCATCCTGCAGACAGTGAAGGTGGTGGACGAGCTCGTGAAAGTGATG
GGCCGGCACAAGCCCGAGAACATCGTGATCGAAATGGCCAGAGAGAACCAGACCACCCAGAAGGGACAGA
AGAACAGCCGCGAGAGAATGAAGCGGATCGAAGAGGGCATCAAAGAGCTGGGCAGCCAGATCCTGAAAGA
ACACCCCGTGGAAAACACCCAGCTGCAGAACGAGAAGCTGTACCTGTACTACCTGCAGAATGGGCGGGAT
ATGTACGTGGACCAGGAACTGGACATCAACCGGCTGTCCGACTACGATGTGGACCATATCGTGCCTCAGA
GCTTTCTGAAGGACGACTCCATCGACAACAAGGTGCTGACCAGAAGCGACAAGAACCGGGGCAAGAGCGA
CAACGTGCCCTCCGAAGAGGTCGTGAAGAAGATGAAGAACTACTGGCGGCAGCTGCTGAACGCCAAGCTG
ATTACCCAGAGAAAGTTCGACAATCTGACCAAGGCCGAGAGAGGCGGCCTGAGCGAACTGGATAAGGCCG
GCTTCATCAAGAGACAGCTGGTGGAAACCCGGCAGATCACAAAGCACGTGGCACAGATCCTGGACTCCCG
GATGAACACTAAGTACGACGAGAATGACAAGCTGATCCGGGAAGTGAAAGTGATCACCCTGAAGTCCAAG
CTGGTGTCCGATTTCCGGAAGGATTTCCAGTTTTACAAAGTGCGCGAGATCAACAACTACCACCACGCCC
ACGACGCCTACCTGAACGCCGTCGTGGGAACCGCCCTGATCAAAAAGTACCCTAAGCTGGAAAGCGAGTT
CGTGTACGGCGACTACAAGGTGTACGACGTGCGGAAGATGATCGCCAAGAGCGAGCAGGAAATCGGCAAG
GCTACCGCCAAGTACTTCTTCTACAGCAACATCATGAACTTTTTCAAGACCGAGATTACCCTGGCCAACG
GCGAGATCCGGAAGCGGCCTCTGATCGAGACAAACGGCGAAACCGGGGAGATCGTGTGGGATAAGGGCCG
GGATTTTGCCACCGTGCGGAAAGTGCTGAGCATGCCCCAAGTGAATATCGTGAAAAAGACCGAGGTGCAG
ACAGGCGGCTTCAGCAAAGAGTCTATCCTGCCCAAGAGGAACAGCGATAAGCTGATCGCCAGAAAGAAGG
ACTGGGACCCTAAGAAGTACGGCGGCTTCGACAGCCCCACCGTGGCCTATTCTGTGCTGGTGGTGGCCAA
AGTGGAAAAGGGCAAGTCCAAGAAACTGAAGAGTGTGAAAGAGCTGCTGGGGATCACCATCATGGAAAGA
AGCAGCTTCGAGAAGAATCCCATCGACTTTCTGGAAGCCAAGGGCTACAAAGAAGTGAAAAAGGACCTGA
TCATCAAGCTGCCTAAGTACTCCCTGTTCGAGCTGGAAAACGGCCGGAAGAGAATGCTGGCCTCTGCCGG
CGAACTGCAGAAGGGAAACGAACTGGCCCTGCCCTCCAAATATGTGAACTTCCTGTACCTGGCCAGCCAC
TATGAGAAGCTGAAGGGCTCCCCCGAGGATAATGAGCAGAAACAGCTGTTTGTGGAACAGCACAAGCACT
ACCTGGACGAGATCATCGAGCAGATCAGCGAGTTCTCCAAGAGAGTGATCCTGGCCGACGCTAATCTGGA
CAAAGTGCTGTCCGCCTACAACAAGCACCGGGATAAGCCCATCAGAGAGCAGGCCGAGAATATCATCCAC
CTGTTTACCCTGACCAATCTGGGAGCCCCTGCCGCCTTCAAGTACTTTGACACCACCATCGACCGGAAGA
GGTACACCAGCACCAAAGAGGTGCTGGACGCCACCCTGATCCACCAGAGCATCACCGGCCTGTACGAGAC
ACGGATCGACCTGTCTCAGCTGGGAGGCGACAAAAGGCCGGCGGCCACGAAAAAGGCCGGCCAGGCAAAA
AAGAAAAAGTAAGAATTCCTAGAGCTCGCTGATCAGCCTCGACTGTGCCTTCTAGTTGCCAGCCATCTGT
TGTTTGCCCCTCCCCCGTGCCTTCCTTGACCCTGGAAGGTGCCACTCCCACTGTCCTTTCCTAATAAAAT
GAGGAAATTGCATCGCATTGTCTGAGTAGGTGTCATTCTATTCTGGGGGGTGGGGTGGGGCAGGACAGCA
AGGGGGAGGATTGGGAAGAGAATAGCAGGCATGCTGGGGAGCGGCCGCAGGAACCCCTAGTGATGGAGTT
GGCCACTCCCTCTCTGCGCGCTCGCTCGCTCACTGAGGCCGGGCGACCAAAGGTCGCCCGACGCCCGGGC
TTTGCCCGGGCGGCCTCAGTGAGCGAGCGAGCGCGCAGCTGCCTGCAGGGGCGCCTGATGCGGTATTTTC
TCCTTACGCATCTGTGCGGTATTTCACACCGCATA
[142 nt withheld, positions 5006-5147]
C
[141 nt withheld, positions 5149-5289]
CCTTTGACGTTGGAGTCCACGTTCTTT
[37 nt withheld, positions 5317-5353]
ACCCTATCTCGGGCTATTCTTTTGATTTATAAGGGATTTTGCCGATTTCGGCCTATTGGTTAAAAAATGA
GCTGATTTAACAAAAATTTAACGCGAATTTTAACAAAATATTAACGTTTACAATTTTATGGTGCACTCTC
AGTACAATCTGCTCTGATGCCGCATAGTTAAGCCAGCCCCGACACCCGCCAACACCCGCTGACGCGCCCT
GACGGGCTTGTCTGCTCCCGGCATCCGCTTACAGACAAGCTGTGACCGTCTCCGGGAGCTGCATGTGTCA
GAGGTTTTCACCGTCATCACCGAAACGCGCGAGACGAAAGGGCCTCGTGATACGCCTATTTTTATAGGTT
AATGTCATGATAATAATGGTTTCTTAGACGTCAGGTGGCACTTTTCGGGGAAATGTGCGCGGAACCCCTA
TTTGTTTATTTTTCTAAATACATTCAAATATGTATCCGCTCATGAGACAATAACCCTGATAAATGCTTCA
ATAATATTGAAAAAGGAAGAGTATGAGTATTCAACATTTCCGTGTCGCCCTTATTCCCTTTTTTGCGGCA
TTTTGCCTTCCTGTTTTTGCTCACCCAGAAACGCTGGTGAAAGTAAAAGATGCTGAAGATCAGTTGGGTG
CACGAGTGGGTTACATCGAACTGGATCTCAACAGCGGTAAGATCCTTGAGAGTTTTCGCCCCGAAGAACG
TTTTCCAATGATGAGCACTTTTAAAGTTCTGCTATGTGGCGCGGTATTATCCCGTATTGACGCCGGGCAA
GAGCAACTCGGTCGCCGCATACACTATTCTCAGAATGACTTGGTTGAGTACTCACCAGTCACAGAAAAGC
ATCTTACGGATGGCATGACAGTAAGAGAATTATGCAGTGCTGCCATAACCATGAGTGATAACACTGCGGC
CAACTTACTTCTGACAACGATCGGAGGACCGAAGGAGCTAACCGCTTTTTTGCACAACATGGGGGATCAT
GTAACTCGCCTTGATCGTTGGGAACCGGAGCTGAATGAAGCCATACCAAACGACGAGCGTGACACCACGA
TGCCTGTAGCAATGGCAACAACGTTGCGCAAACTATTAACTGGCGAACTACTTACTCTAGCTTCCCGGCA
ACAATTAATAGACTGGATGGAGGCGGATAAAGTTGCAGGACCACTTCTGCGCTCGGCCCTTCCGGCTGGC
TGGTTTATTGCTGATAAATCTGGAGCCGGTGAGCGTGGAAGCCGCGGTATCATTGCAGCACTGGGGCCAG
ATGGTAAGCCCTCCCGTATCGTAGTTATCTACACGACGGGGAGTCAGGCAACTATGGATGAACGAAATAG
ACAGATCGCTGAGATAGGTGCCTCACTGATTAAGCATTGGTAACTGTCAGACCAAGTTTACTCATATATA
CTTTAGATTGATTTAAAACTTCATTTTTAATTTAAAAGGATCTAGGTGAAGATCCTTTTTGATAATCTCA
TGACCAAAATCCCTTAACGTGAGTTTTCGTTCCACTGAGCGTCAGACCCCGTAGAAAAGATCAAAGGATC
TTCTTGAGATCCTTTTTTTCTGCGCGTAATCTGCTGCTTGCAAACAAAAAAACCACCGCTACCAGCGGTG
GTTTGTTTGCCGGATCAAGAGCTACCAACTCTTTTTCCGAAGGTAACTGGCTTCAGCAGAGCGCAGATAC
CAAATACTGTCCTTCTAGTGTAGCCGTAGTTAGGCCACCACTTCAAGAACTCTGTAGCACCGCCTACATA
CCTCGCTCTGCTAATCCTGTTACCAGTGGCTGCTGCCAGTGGCGATAAGTCGTGTCTTACCGGGTTGGAC
TCAAGACGATAGTTACCGGATAAGGCGCAGCGGTCGGGCTGAACGGGGGGTTCGTGCACACAGCCCAGCT
TGGAGCGAACGACCTACACCGAACTGAGATACCTACAGCGTGAGCTATGAGAAAGCGCCACGCTTCCCGA
AGGGAGAAAGGCGGACAGGTATCCGGTAAGCGGCAGGGTCGGAACAGGAGAGCGCACGAGGGAGCTTCCA
GGGGGAAACGCCTGGTATCTTTATAGTCCTGTCGGGTTTCGCCACCTCTGACTTGAGCGTCGATTTTTGT
GATGCTCGTCAGGGGGGCGGAGCCTATGGAAAAACGCCAGCAACGCGGCCTTTTTACGGTTCCTGGCCTT
TTGCTGGCCTTTTGCTCACATGTGAGGGCCTATTTCCCATGATTCCTTCATATTTGCATATACGATACAA
GGCTGTTAGAGAGATAATTGGAATTAATTTGACTGTAAACACAAAGATATTAGTACAAAATACGTGACGT
AGAAAGTAATAATTTCTTGGGTAGTTTGCAGTTTTAAAATTATGTTTTAAAATGGACTATCATATGCTTA
CCGTAACTTGAAAGTATTTCGATTTCTTGGCTTTATATATCTTGTGGAAAGGACGAAACACCGTGCCATG
CGTGAGAGGATACGTTTTAGAGCTAGAAATAGCAAGTTAAAATAAGGCTAGTCCGTTATCAACTTGAAAA
AGTGGCACCGAGTCGGTGCTTTTTTGTTTTAGAGCTAGAAATAGCAAGTTAAAATAAGGCTAGTCCGTTT
TTAGCGCGTGCGCCAATTCTGCAGACAAATGGCTCTAGAGGTACCCGTTACATAACTTACGGTAAATGGC
CCGCCTGGCTGACCGCCCAACGACCCCCGCCCATTGACGTCAATAGTAACGCCAATAGGGACTTTCCATT
GACGTCAATGGGTGGAGTATTTACGGTAAACTGCCCACTTGGCAGTACATCAAGTGTATCATATGCCAAG
TACGCCCCCTATTGACGTCAATGACGGTAAATGGCCCGCCTGGCATTGTGCCCAGTACATGACCTTATGG
GACTTTCCTACTTGGCAGTACATCTACGTATTAGTCATCGCTATTACCATGGTCGAGGTGAGCCCCACGT
TCTGCTTCACTCTCCCCATCTCCCCCCCCTCCCCACCCCCAATTTTGTATTTATTTATTTTTTAATTATT
TTGTGCAGCGATGGGGGCGGGGGGGGGGGGGGGGCGCGCGCCAGGCGGGGCGGGGCGGGGCGAGGGGCGG
GGCGGGGCGAGGCGGAGAGGTGCGGCGGCAGCCAATCAGAGCGGCGCGCTCCGAAAGTTTCCTTTTATGG
CGAGGC
