>Addgene plasmid #68809 | pX330-sgRNA_Dicer_3 | addgene partial sequence | sequence record 134981 | hSpCas9-R1 5'-CGCTCGTGCTTCTTATCCTC-3'
TCTTCCAGTCTGTGGAAGAAGCTGTCGTCCACCTTGGCCATCTCGTTGCTGAAGATCTCTTGCAGATAGC
AGATCCGGTTCTTCCGTCTGGTGTATCTTCTTCTGGCGGTTCTCTTCAGCCGGGTGGCCTCGGCTGTTTC
GCCGCTGTCGAACAGCAGGGCTCCGATCAGGTTCTTCTTGATGCTGTGCCGGTCGGTGTTGCCCAGCACC
TTGAATTTCTTGCTGGGCACCTTGTACTCGTCGGTGATCACGGCCCAGCCCACAGAGTTGGTGCCGATGT
CCAGGCCGATGCTGTACTTCTTGTCGGCTGCTGGGACTCCGTGGATACCGACCTTCCGCTTCTTCTTTGG
GGCCATCTTATCGTCATCGTCTTTGTAATCAATATCATGATCCTTGTAGTCTCCGTCGTGGTCCTTATAG
TCCATGGTGGCACCGGTCCAACCTGAAAAAAAGTGATTTCAGGCAGGTGCTCCAGGTAATTAAACATTAA
TACCCCACCAACCAACCATCCCTTAAACCCTTACCTCTTGCTCAGCTAATTACAGCCCGGAGGAGAAGGG
CCGTCCCGCCCGCTCACCTGTGGGAGTAACGCGGTCAGTCAGAGCCGGGGCGGGCGGCGCGAGGC
