>Addgene plasmid #68809 | pX330-sgRNA_Dicer_3 | addgene partial sequence | sequence record 134982 | pBR322ori-F 5'-GGGAAACGCCTGGTATCTTT-3'
GCCACCTCTGACTTGAGCGTCGATTTTTGTGATGCTCGTCAGGGGGGCGGAGCCTATGGAAAAACGCCTG
CTACGCGGCCTTTTTACGGTTCCTGGCCTTTTGCTGGCCTTTTGCTCACATGTGAGGGCCTATTTCCCAT
GATTCCTTCATATTTGCATATACGATACAAGGCTGTTAGAGAGATAATTGGAATTAATTTGACTGTAAAC
ACAAAGATATTAGTACAAAATACGTGACGTAGAAAGTAATAATTTCTTGGGTAGTTTGCAGTTTTAAAAT
TATGTTTTAAAATGGACTATCATATGCTTACCGTAACTTGAAAGTATTTCGATTTCTTGGCTTTATATAT
CTTGTGGAAAGGACGAAACACCGTGCCATGCGTGAGAGGATACGTTTTAGAGCTAGAAATAGCAAGTTAA
AATAAGGCTAGTCCGTTATCAACTTGAAAAAGTGGCACCGAGTCGGTGCTTTTTTGTTTTAGAGCTAGAA
ATAGCAAGTTAAAATAAGGCTAGTCCGTTTTTAGCGCGTGCGCCAATTCTGCAGACAAATGGCTCTAGAG
GTACCCGTTACATAACTTACGGTAAATGGCCCGCCTGGCTGACCGCCCAACGACCCCCGCCCATTGACGT
CAATAGTAACGCCAATAGGGACTTTCCATTGACGTCAATGGGTGGAGTATTTACGGTAAACTGCCCACTT
GGCAGTACATCAAGTGTATCATATGCCAAGTACGCCCCCTATTGACGTCAATGACGGTAAATGGCCCGCC
TGGCATTGTGCCCAGTACATGACCTTATGGGACTTTCCTACTTGGCAGTACATCTACGTATTAGTCATCG
CTATTACCATGGTCGAGGTGAGCCCCACGTTCTGCTTCACTCTCCCCATCTCCCCCCC
